Addgene plasmid #19098: Dom34(full length)
Depositing lab: SeWon Suh. Depositing organization: Seoul National University. Publication: Structural and functional insights into dom34, a key component of no-go mRNA decay. Lee HH, Kim YS, Kim KH, Heo I, Kim SK, Kim O, Kim HK, Yoon JY, Kim HS, Kim do J, Lee SJ, Yoon HJ, Kim SJ, Lee BG, Song HK, Kim VN, Park CM, Suh SW. Mol Cell. 2007 Sep 21. 27(6):938-50. 10.1016/j.molcel.2007.07.019 PubMed 17889667.
Backbone
  Vector backbone: pET21a(+)
  Backbone size w/o insert (bp): 5443
  Vector type: Bacterial Expression
Growth in bacteria
  Bacterial resistance: Ampicillin, 100 μg/mL
  Growth temperature: 37°C
  Growth strain: DH5alpha
  Copy number: High Copy
Gene/Insert
  Gene/Insert name: Protein DOM34 (alt name: Saccharomyces cerevisiae)
  Species: S. cerevisiae (budding yeast)
  Insert size (bp): 936
  Entrez Gene: DOM34 (a.k.a. YNL001W)
  Tag / fusion protein: His (C terminal on insert)
  Cloning method: Restriction Enzyme; 5′ cloning site NdeI (not destroyed); 3′ cloning site XhoI (not destroyed)
  Sequencing primers: 5′ t7
Terms and licenses: Academic/Nonprofit Terms; Industry Terms: Not Available to Industry
How to cite: Dom34(full length) was a gift from SeWon Suh (Addgene plasmid # 19098 ; http://n2t.net/addgene:19098 ; RRID:Addgene_19098)
