[The description below was written by a language model from this plasmid's Addgene catalogue record.]
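Description:
Dom34(full length) is a bacterial expression plasmid built on the pET21a(+) backbone (recorded backbone size 5443 bp without insert) and carrying the coding sequence for Saccharomyces cerevisiae Dom34 (YNL001W). The insert is listed at 936 bp and was placed between the NdeI and XhoI sites, both of which remain intact. It is recorded as carrying a C-terminal His tag, consistent with cloning into XhoI in frame with the vector's histidine tag sequence. The plasmid confers ampicillin resistance, is described as high copy, and is maintained in a standard cloning strain.

No feature table is provided, so the regulatory elements are not explicitly listed. However, pET21-series vectors generally drive the insert from a T7 promoter under lac operator control, and the use of a T7 sequencing primer at the 5′ end agrees with that arrangement. Such vectors require a host supplying T7 RNA polymerase for induced expression, whereas the cloning strain noted in the record serves only for propagation. The His tag allows the recombinant protein to be recovered by immobilised metal affinity chromatography.

Dom34 is a component of the no-go mRNA decay pathway, which deals with ribosomes stalled on mRNA. The associated publication concerns structural and functional analysis of this protein, so the construct is best understood as a source of purified full-length yeast Dom34 for crystallographic and biochemical work. The name implies that it is the complete protein rather than a truncated or domain-only version, although the record does not describe any related constructs.
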