>Addgene plasmid #19098 | Dom34(full length) | addgene partial sequence | sequence record 24878 | 19098 with T7
ATTTTGTTTAACTTTAAGAAGGAGATATACATATGAAGGTTATTAGTCTGAAAAAGGATTCTTTTAACAA
AGGAGGAGCAGTGATTACTCTTTTACCGGAGGACAAGGAAGATCTGTTTACTGTTTATCAAATAGTAGAC
AAAGATGACGAGTTGATATTCAAGAAAAAATTCACCTCTAAACTTGATGAAGCTGGTAAGAAAAAAAGTA
CAGATTTGGTCAAGTTGAAGATTAAAGTAATATCCGAGGATTTTGATATGAAGGATGAATATTTGAAATA
TAAAGGTGTTACTGTTACAGATGAAAGTGGAGCTAGTAATGTTGACATACCTGTCGGCAAATATTTGAGC
TTTACCCTTGACTACGTGTATCCCTTTACTATCATAAAACAAAACTTTAATAAATTCATGCAAAAGCTCT
TAAATGAAGCCTGTAATATCGAGTATAAATCAGACACCGCGGCGGTCGTTTTACAGGAAGGGATCGCCCA
TGTTTGTTTAGTGACATCCTCCTCTACTATTTTAAAACAAAAAATTGAATATAGTATGCCAAAAAAGAAA
AGGACTACTGATGTACTGAAGTTTGATGAAAAAACTGAGAAATTTTATAAAGCAATTTACAGTGCAATGA
AGAAAGATTTGAATTTTGATAAATTAAAGACTATTATTCTTTGCTCTCCAGGTTTCTACGCTAAGATATT
AATGGACAAAATTTTCCAGTATGCCGAAGAGGAACACAATAANNNATACTCGATAACAAAGGAATGTTCT
TTATAGCCCACTGCTCCACGGGCTACTTACAGGGCATTAATGAAGTTTTGAAAAATCCACTATATGCTTC
AAAGCTGCAAGATACTAAATACTCCAAAGAAATCATGGTGATGGATGAATTTTTGTTGCATTT
