>Addgene plasmid #19098 | Dom34(full length) | addgene partial sequence | sequence record 24879 | 19098 with T7-term
CTTTCGGGCTTTGTTAGCAGCCGGATCTCAGTGGTGGTGGTGGTGGTGCTCGAGCTCCTCACCATCGTCT
TCATCAAGATCGGGGAGCGGGTATTTTAGAATACAGGCTATACCCGTCAATTGATCAAGTTCTTCTCCAA
GAGAATGCAAAGTACTTAATACCAATGCTTTTCCTCCATTGCTCTCTACGGAGTCCATCAGTTTCAAATA
TTCCTCTCTTTGTGCAATATTGTCTGAATGCAAAACTTTATCTGTTAACAGTAAATAACTAATTGCGCCA
TACTCAGCCGCTTTAACTACCTCTTTTTCACCATACCAAGCTTTATCATCATCCTTGTTTAAATGCAACA
AAAATTCATCCATCACCATGATTTCTTTGGAGTATTTAGTATCTTGCAGCTTTGAAGCATATAGTGGATT
TTTCAAAACTTCATTAATGCCCTGTAAGTAGCCCGTGGAGCAGTGGGCTATAAAGAACATTCCTTTGTTA
TCGAGTATTTTCTTATTGTGTTCCTCTTCGGCATACTGGAAAATTTTGTCCATTAATATCTTAGCGTAGA
AACCTGGAGAGCAAAGAATAATAGTCTTTAATTTATCAAAATTCANNNNNNNNNNNNNNNNNNNNNTGTA
AATTGCTTTATAAAATTTCTNANNNNNTTCATCAAACTTCAGTACATCAGTAGTCCTTTTCTTTTTTGGC
ATACTATATTCAATTTTTGNTTTAAATANTANNNNNNAGNANGTCACTAAACAAACATGGGCGATCCCTT
CCTGTAAAACGACCGCC
